>Addgene plasmid #22484 | eNOS S1179D | addgene partial sequence | sequence record 28466 | 22484 with SP6
CCCGGGCTGCAGGAATTCGGCACGAGCACTGGCTTAGGCATCTTAGTAGGTCTCCTAACTTCTGGTCCAG
TCTCTTATGGTAAATCTTCAATAATAAATATTTGAATGATTTAGAGATCAGGTTTCAAGATAAGATACTT
CCGGAGAGAGGCGAGGGGAATCTAAAATTCACCTAAACACCAAAGGGCTGACTGTAGGCTCTGGAATACC
GCTGCTGGGAGGGGTCTTCCAGATGGACTTAGGGTGGGGAAACAGACCTAGAGATGAGAGGATGAGATAG
TACAGGGAATCCAACAGTCTCTGGGAAGTCACCTTGGGAGGGGAGGGAGAGGTGGCCGGTCCCGGTAAAG
GCCAACAGGACAGCGGTAGAGCCATAGTGGAATGACAGCCCCTCTCTCCGGGAACTGCAGTGGGAAGCAA
GAGGGGTCTCAGGGGCCGGGGGTGTCTGGGCCGGGCGGGTCGAAGGCCCAGGGCACCGCGCCCCGCAGAT
GCCGCTCCTGCAGGGAAAAATCTTGGGTACGGATCCGGCTTGTCACCTCCTGGGTGCGCAGCGTGAGGCC
GAAAATGTCCTCGTGATAGCGTTGCTGATCCCGCAGCACGCCGATGACGTCGCCCGCCTCGTCCAGCTCC
ATGTCGCCCTCTGTCGCCAAGATGCGCTGCACCGTCTGCAGGAC
