[The description below was written by a language model from this plasmid's Addgene catalogue record.]
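Description:
eNOS S1179D is a mammalian expression plasmid built on the pcDNA3 backbone (about 5.4 kb without insert) that carries an insert of roughly 4 kb encoding endothelial nitric oxide synthase with a serine-to-aspartate substitution at position 1179. The insert was placed between the HindIII and XbaI sites of the polylinker, both of which remain intact, so the fragment can be excised again. The plasmid is maintained in E. coli at high copy number under ampicillin selection. The record does not list individual regulatory features, but pcDNA3 as a standard vector drives inserts from the CMV immediate-early promoter with a downstream polyadenylation signal, has a T7 promoter just upstream of the cloning site (consistent with the T7 sequencing primer given), and normally includes a neomycin resistance cassette for G418 selection of stable mammalian cell lines. No epitope tag or reporter is recorded, and the species of origin of the eNOS cDNA is not stated.

Replacing a phosphorylatable serine with aspartate is a common way to introduce a fixed negative charge that mimics phosphorylation. The associated publication concerns regulation of endothelium-derived nitric oxide production by the protein kinase Akt, so this mutant is most plausibly intended as a phosphomimetic form of eNOS at an Akt-regulated site. It would typically be transfected into cultured mammalian cells to compare nitric oxide output or enzyme activity against wild-type eNOS or other variants, allowing the functional consequence of modification at this residue to be examined independently of upstream kinase signalling.
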