Addgene plasmid #22484: eNOS S1179D
Depositing lab: William Sessa. Depositing organization: Yale University. Publication: Regulation of endothelium-derived nitric oxide production by the protein kinase Akt. Fulton D, Gratton JP, McCabe TJ, Fontana J, Fujio Y, Walsh K, Franke TF, Papapetropoulos A, Sessa WC. Nature. 1999 Jun 10. 399(6736):597-601. 10.1038/21218 PubMed 10376602.
Backbone
  Vector backbone: pcDNA3
  Backbone size w/o insert (bp): 5400
  Vector type: Mammalian Expression
Growth in bacteria
  Bacterial resistance: Ampicillin, 100 μg/mL
  Growth temperature: 37°C
  Growth strain: DH5alpha
  Copy number: High Copy
Gene/Insert
  Gene/Insert name: eNOS S1179D
  Insert size (bp): 4000
  Cloning method: Restriction Enzyme; 5′ cloning site Hind III (not destroyed); 3′ cloning site XbaI (not destroyed)
  Sequencing primers: 5′ T7
Terms and licenses: Academic/Nonprofit Terms; Industry Terms: Not Available to Industry
How to cite: eNOS S1179D was a gift from William Sessa (Addgene plasmid # 22484 ; http://n2t.net/addgene:22484 ; RRID:Addgene_22484)
